Addgene plasmid #235613: pCAGEN_NES_V5_eMagAF_C66
Purpose: Encodes ALIBi C-terminal fragment, residues 66-321, fused to eMagAF (enhanced Magnet, acidic, fast), V5, and nuclear export sequence
Depositing lab: Maria Barna. Depositing organization: Stanford University. Publication: A subcellular map of translational machinery composition and regulation at the single-molecule level. Zhang Z, Xu A, Bai Y, Chen Y, Cates K, Kerr C, Bermudez A, Susanto TT, Wysong K, Garcia Marques FJ, Nolan GP, Pitteri S, Barna M. Science. 2025 Mar 7;387(6738):eadn2623. doi: 10.1126/science.adn2623. Epub 2025 Mar 7. PubMed 40048539.
Backbone
  Vector backbone: pCAGEN
  Vector type: Mammalian Expression
Growth in bacteria
  Bacterial resistance: Ampicillin, 100 μg/mL
  Growth temperature: 37°C
  Growth strain: DH5alpha
  Copy number: High Copy
Gene/Insert
  Gene/Insert name: ALIBi C-terminal fragment (alt name: NES-V5-eMagAF-C66)
  Species: Synthetic
  Mutation: residues 66-321
  Tag / fusion protein: NES-V5-eMagAF (N terminal on insert)
  Cloning method: Gibson Cloning
Terms and licenses: Academic/Nonprofit Terms; Industry Terms: Not Available to Industry
How to cite: pCAGEN_NES_V5_eMagAF_C66 was a gift from Maria Barna (Addgene plasmid # 235613 ; http://n2t.net/addgene:235613 ; RRID:Addgene_235613)
