[The description below was written by a language model from this plasmid's Addgene catalogue record and pLannotate feature annotations shown in this document.]
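Description:
pCAGEN_NES_V5_eMagAF_C66 is a mammalian expression plasmid built on the pCAGEN backbone. It encodes one half of a light-controlled split enzyme system called ALIBi. It is propagated in E. coli as a high-copy plasmid through a ColE1/pUC-type origin and selected with ampicillin via the β-lactamase gene and its native promoter. An SV40 origin of replication is also annotated, along with remnants of lac regulatory sequence and an SV40 poly(A) signal, all carried over from the backbone.

Expression is driven by the composite CAG promoter, made up of the CMV immediate-early enhancer, the chicken β-actin promoter and a chimeric β-actin/β-globin intron. The transcript ends at a rabbit β-globin polyadenylation signal, and the short "HBB" fragments flanking the insert are most likely globin-derived parts of this cassette rather than payload. The synthetic open reading frame, assembled by Gibson cloning, encodes in order a nuclear export sequence, a V5 epitope tag, eMagAF (enhanced Magnet, acidic, fast) and the ALIBi C-terminal fragment covering residues 66-321. The annotation software matches eMagAF to the negative Magnet variant of the Neurospora Vivid photoreceptor, which heterodimerizes with a positive Magnet partner under blue light. It matches the C-terminal fragment to E. coli BirA biotin ligase, indicating that ALIBi is a BirA-derived enzyme. The nuclear export sequence itself is not annotated as a separate feature.

The design implies co-expression with a complementary N-terminal fragment fused to the partner Magnet, which would allow blue light to reassemble the two halves, though the record does not describe that partner. The nuclear export sequence should keep the protein cytoplasmic, and V5 allows its detection. The associated publication concerns subcellular mapping of translational machinery.
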