Features (pLannotate 1.2.2; 20 found; start..end, strand, type, name):
      5..384     +  enhancer       CMV enhancer: human cytomegalovirus immediate early enhancer
    386..661     +  promoter       chicken β-actin promoter: No description available
    662..1678    +  intron         chimeric intron: chimera between introns from chicken β-actin and rabbit β-globin
   1676..1732    +  CDS            HBB (fragment): HBB_LEPEU - Experimental evidence at protein level: Swiss-Prot protein existence level 1. Involved in oxygen transport from the lung to the various peripheral tissues. From Lepus europaeus (European hare).
   1780..1821    +  CDS            V5 tag: epitope tag from simian virus 5
   1834..2283    +  CDS            nMagHigh1: "negative Magnet" variant of an N-terminally truncated Vivid (VVD) blue light photoreceptor from Neurospora crassa (Kawano et al., 2015) rapidly heterodimerizes with pMag or pMagFast2 upon blue light irradiation
   2314..3081    +  CDS            birA (fragment): BIRA_ECOLI - Also known as bioR, dhbB. Experimental evidence at protein level: Swiss-Prot protein existence level 1. Acts both as a biotin--[acetyl-CoA-carboxylase] ligase and a biotin-operon repressor. In the presence of ATP, BirA activates biotin to form the BirA-biotinyl-5'-adenylate (BirA-bio-5'-AMP or holoBirA) complex. HoloBirA can either transfer the biotinyl moiety to the biotin carboxyl carrier protein (BCCP) subunit of acetyl-CoA carboxylase, or bind to the biotin operator site and inhibit transcription of the operon. From Escherichia coli (strain K12).
   3104..3175    +  CDS            HBB (fragment): HBB_PONPY - Experimental evidence at transcript level: Swiss-Prot protein existence level 2. Involved in oxygen transport from the lung to the various peripheral tissues. From Pongo pygmaeus (Bornean orangutan).
   3246..3301    +  polyA_signal   β-globin poly(A) signal: rabbit β-globin polyadenylation signal (Gil and Proudfoot, 1987)
   3686..3702    -  protein_bind   lac operator: The lac repressor binds to the lac operator to inhibit transcription in E. coli. This inhibition can be relieved by adding lactose or isopropyl-β-D-thiogalactopyranoside (IPTG). lac repressor encoded by lacI
   3710..3740    -  promoter       lac promoter: promoter for the E. coli lac operon
   3755..3776    -  protein_bind   CAP binding site: CAP binding activates transcription in the presence of cAMP. E. coli catabolite activator protein
   3789..3828    -  CDS            lacI (fragment): lac repressor; lacI; The lac repressor binds to the lac operator to inhibit transcription in E. coli. This inhibition can be relieved by adding lactose or isopropyl-β-D-thiogalactopyranoside (IPTG).
   3835..3857    +  promoter       SV40 promoter (fragment): SV40 enhancer and early promoter
   3881..4016    +  rep_origin     SV40 ori: SV40 origin of replication
   4036..4170    +  polyA_signal   SV40 poly(A) signal: SV40 polyadenylation signal
   4172..4226    -  CDS            lacI (fragment): lac repressor; lacI; The lac repressor binds to the lac operator to inhibit transcription in E. coli. This inhibition can be relieved by adding lactose or isopropyl-β-D-thiogalactopyranoside (IPTG).
   4409..4997    -  rep_origin     ori: high-copy-number ColE1/pMB1/pBR322/pUC origin of replication
   5168..6028    -  CDS            AmpR: β-lactamase; bla; confers resistance to ampicillin, carbenicillin, and related antibiotics
   6029..6133    -  promoter       AmpR promoter: bla
>Addgene plasmid #235613 | pCAGEN_NES_V5_eMagAF_C66 | addgene full sequence | sequence record 467528 | Addgene NGS Result
GGTCGACATTGATTATTGACTAGTTATTAATAGTAATCAATTACGGGGTCATTAGTTCATAGCCCATATA
TGGAGTTCCGCGTTACATAACTTACGGTAAATGGCCCGCCTGGCTGACCGCCCAACGACCCCCGCCCATT
GACGTCAATAATGACGTATGTTCCCATAGTAACGCCAATAGGGACTTTCCATTGACGTCAATGGGTGGAG
TATTTACGGTAAACTGCCCACTTGGCAGTACATCAAGTGTATCATATGCCAAGTACGCCCCCTATTGACG
TCAATGACGGTAAATGGCCCGCCTGGCATTATGCCCAGTACATGACCTTATGGGACTTTCCTACTTGGCA
GTACATCTACGTATTAGTCATCGCTATTACCATGGTCGAGGTGAGCCCCACGTTCTGCTTCACTCTCCCC
ATCTCCCCCCCCTCCCCACCCCCAATTTTGTATTTATTTATTTTTTAATTATTTTGTGCAGCGATGGGGG
CGGGGGGGGGGGGGGGGCGCGCCAGGCGGGGCGGGGCGGGGCGAGGGGCGGGGCGGGGCGAGGCGGAGAG
GTGCGGCGGCAGCCAATCAGAGCGGCGCGCTCCGAAAGTTTCCTTTTATGGCGAGGCGGCGGCGGCGGCG
GCCCTATAAAAAGCGAAGCGCGCGGCGGGCGGGAGTCGCTGCGCGCTGCCTTCGCCCCGTGCCCCGCTCC
GCCGCCGCCTCGCGCCGCCCGCCCCGGCTCTGACTGACCGCGTTACTCCCACAGGTGAGCGGGCGGGACG
GCCCTTCTCCTCCGGGCTGTAATTAGCGCTTGGTTTAATGACGGCTTGTTTCTTTTCTGTGGCTGCGTGA
AAGCCTTGAGGGGCTCCGGGAGGGCCCTTTGTGCGGGGGGAGCGGCTCGGGGGGTGCGTGCGTGTGTGTG
TGCGTGGGGAGCGCCGCGTGCGGCTCCGCGCTGCCCGGCGGCTGTGAGCGCTGCGGGCGCGGCGCGGGGC
TTTGTGCGCTCCGCAGTGTGCGCGAGGGGAGCGCGGCCGGGGGCGGTGCCCCGCGGTGCGGGGGGGGCTG
CGAGGGGAACAAAGGCTGCGTGCGGGGTGTGTGCGTGGGGGGGTGAGCAGGGGGTGTGGGCGCGTCGGTC
GGGCTGCAACCCCCCCTGCACCCCCCTCCCCGAGTTGCTGAGCACGGCCCGGCTTCGGGTGCGGGGCTCC
GTACGGGGCGTGGCGCGGGGCTCGCCGTGCCGGGCGGGGGGTGGCGGCAGGTGGGGGTGCCGGGCGGGGC
GGGGCGGCCTCGGGCCGGGGAGGGCTCGGGGGAGGGGCGCGGCGGCCCCCGGAGCGCCGGCGGCTGTCGA
GGCGCGGCGAGCCGCAGCCATTGCCTTTTATGGTAATCGTGCGAGAGGGCGCAGGGACTTCCTTTGTCCC
AAATCTGTGCGGAGCCGAAATCTGGGAGGCGCCGCCGCACCCCCTCTAGCGGGCGCGGGGCGAAGCGGTG
CGGCGCCGGCAGGAAGGAAATGGGCGGGGAGGGCCTTCGTGCGTCGCCGCGCCGCCGTCCCCTTCTCCCT
CTCCAGCCTCGGGGCTGTCCGCGGGGGGACGGCTGCCTTCGGGGGGGACGGGGCAGGGCGGGGTTCGGCT
TCTGGCGTGTGACCGGCGGCTCTAGAGCCTCTGCTAACCATGTTCATGCCTTCTTCTTTTTCCTACAGCT
CCTGGGCAACGTGCTGGTTATTGTGCTGTCTCATCATTTTGGCAAAGAATTCCTCGAATGCTGCAGAAGA
AGCTGGAGGAGCTGGAACTGGGCTCTTCCGGTAAGCCTATCCCTAACCCTCTCCTCGGTCTCGATTCTAC
GGGATCCTCTGGACACACTCTTTACGCCCCTGGAGGATACGACATTATGGGATATTTGGATCAGATTGCG
AACCGCCCAAACCCTCAGGTCGAACTGGGGCCTGTGGACCTGTCATGTGCCCTGATCCTGTGCGATCTGA
AGCAAAAGGACACTCCGATCGTCTACGCCTCGGAAGCCTTCTTGGAGATGACCGGATACAACAGACATGA
GGTGCTCGGCAGGAACTGCAGATTCCTGCAGTCCCCCGACGGGATGGTGAAACCAAAGTCGACTCGCAAA
TATGTGGACTCGAACACGATCTTCACCATCAAGAAGGCCATCGACCGGAACGCCGAGGTCCAGGTGGAGG
TGGTCAACTTTAAGAAGAACGGCCAGCGGTTCGTGAACTTTCTGACCATCATTCCGGTCCGGGATGAAAC
CGGAGAGTACAGATACTCCATCGGATTCCAGTGCGAAACCGAAGGCAGTGGATCCGGCGGCAGTGGATCC
GGCTTGCTGAACGCAAAGCAGATTCTGGGACAACTGGACGGTGGGAGTGTTGCCGTCCTCCCTGTGATCG
ACTCCACGAACCAGTACTTGCTGGACCGCATCGGCGAGCTTAAAAGCGGAGATGCTTGTATCGCTGAATA
CCAGCAGGCCGGGCGCGGCAGACGGGGCCGGAAGTGGTTCTCTCCTTTTGGCGCAAATCTGTACCTTTCT
ATGTTCTGGAGGCTGGAACAGGGACCAGCAGCCGCAATCGGCTTGTCCCTGGTCATTGGGATTGTGATGG
CCGAAGTTCTCAGAAAGCTGGGAGCTGATAAGGTGAGGGTTAAATGGCCTAACGATCTGTATTTGCAGGA
CCGGAAACTGGCCGGAATACTGGTGGAGCTGACTGGCAAGACTGGCGACGCCGCTCAGATAGTCATCGGA
GCCGGTATAAATATGGCCATGAGGCGCGTCGAGGAATCCGTGGTGAACCAAGGCTGGATCACCTTGCAAG
AGGCCGGTATTAACCTGGATAGAAACACCCTGGCCGCTATGCTGATACGCGAACTGCGCGCCGCCCTGGA
ACTGTTCGAGCAGGAGGGACTCGCTCCATATCTGAGTCGCTGGGAAAAATTGGATAACTTCATAAACCGA
CCCGTGAAGCTGATCATCGGCGACAAGGAAATTTTCGGAATCTCTCGCGGCATCGATAAACAGGGGGCAT
TGCTGCTCGAGCAGGATGGGATTATTAAGCCATGGATGGGCGGGGAAATCTCCCTTAGATCTGCAGAGAA
GTGATCGAGGATATCGCGGCCGCACTCCTCAGGTGCAGGCTGCCTATCAGAAGGTGGTGGCTGGTGTGGC
CAATGCCCTGGCTCACAAATACCACTGAGATCTTTTTCCCTCTGCCAAAAATTATGGGGACATCATGAAG
CCCCTTGAGCATCTGACTTCTGGCTAATAAAGGAAATTTATTTTCATTGCAATAGTGTGTTGGAATTTTT
TGTGTCTCTCACTCGGAAGGACATATGGGAGGGCAAATCATTTAAAACATCAGAATGAGTATTTGGTTTA
GAGTTTGGCAACATATGCCCATATGCTGGCTGCCATGAACAAAGGTTGGCTATAAAGAGGTCATCAGTAT
ATGAAACAGCCCCCTGCTGTCCATTCCTTATTCCATAGAAAAGCCTTGACTTGAGGTTAGATTTTTTTTA
TATTTTGTTTTGTGTTATTTTTTTCTTTAACATCCCTAAAATTTTCCTTACATGTTTTACTAGCCAGATT
TTTCCTCCTCTCCTGACTACTCCCAGTCATAGCTGTCCCTCTTCTCTTATGGAGATCCCTCGACCTGCAG
CCCAAGCTTGGCGTAATCATGGTCATAGCTGTTTCCTGTGTGAAATTGTTATCCGCTCACAATTCCACAC
AACATACGAGCCGGAAGCATAAAGTGTAAAGCCTGGGGTGCCTAATGAGTGAGCTAACTCACATTAATTG
CGTTGCGCTCACTGCCCGCTTTCCAGTCGGGAAACCTGTCGTGCCAGCGGATCCGCATCTCAATTAGTCA
GCAACCATAGTCCCGCCCCTAACTCCGCCCATCCCGCCCCTAACTCCGCCCAGTTCCGCCCATTCTCCGC
CCCATGGCTGACTAATTTTTTTTATTTATGCAGAGGCCGAGGCCGCCTCGGCCTCTGAGCTATTCCAGAA
GTAGTGAGGAGGCTTTTTTGGAGGCCTAGGCTTTTGCAAAAAGCTAACTTGTTTATTGCAGCTTATAATG
GTTACAAATAAAGCAATAGCATCACAAATTTCACAAATAAAGCATTTTTTTCACTGCATTCTAGTTGTGG
TTTGTCCAAACTCATCAATGTATCTTATCATGTCTGGATCCGCTGCATTAATGAATCGGCCAACGCGCGG
GGAGAGGCGGTTTGCGTATTGGGCGCTCTTCCGCTTCCTCGCTCACTGACTCGCTGCGCTCGGTCGTTCG
GCTGCGGCGAGCGGTATCAGCTCACTCAAAGGCGGTAATACGGTTATCCACAGAATCAGGGGATAACGCA
GGAAAGAACATGTGAGCAAAAGGCCAGCAAAAGGCCAGGAACCGTAAAAAGGCCGCGTTGCTGGCGTTTT
TCCATAGGCTCCGCCCCCCTGACGAGCATCACAAAAATCGACGCTCAAGTCAGAGGTGGCGAAACCCGAC
AGGACTATAAAGATACCAGGCGTTTCCCCCTGGAAGCTCCCTCGTGCGCTCTCCTGTTCCGACCCTGCCG
CTTACCGGATACCTGTCCGCCTTTCTCCCTTCGGGAAGCGTGGCGCTTTCTCATAGCTCACGCTGTAGGT
ATCTCAGTTCGGTGTAGGTCGTTCGCTCCAAGCTGGGCTGTGTGCACGAACCCCCCGTTCAGCCCGACCG
CTGCGCCTTATCCGGTAACTATCGTCTTGAGTCCAACCCGGTAAGACACGACTTATCGCCACTGGCAGCA
GCCACTGGTAACAGGATTAGCAGAGCGAGGTATGTAGGCGGTGCTACAGAGTTCTTGAAGTGGTGGCCTA
ACTACGGCTACACTAGAAGAACAGTATTTGGTATCTGCGCTCTGCTGAAGCCAGTTACCTTCGGAAAAAG
AGTTGGTAGCTCTTGATCCGGCAAACAAACCACCGCTGGTAGCGGTGGTTTTTTTGTTTGCAAGCAGCAG
ATTACGCGCAGAAAAAAAGGATCTCAAGAAGATCCTTTGATCTTTTCTACGGGGTCTGACGCTCAGTGGA
ACGAAAACTCACGTTAAGGGATTTTGGTCATGAGATTATCAAAAAGGATCTTCACCTAGATCCTTTTAAA
TTAAAAATGAAGTTTTAAATCAATCTAAAGTATATATGAGTAAACTTGGTCTGACAGTTACCAATGCTTA
ATCAGTGAGGCACCTATCTCAGCGATCTGTCTATTTCGTTCATCCATAGTTGCCTGACTCCCCGTCGTGT
AGATAACTACGATACGGGAGGGCTTACCATCTGGCCCCAGTGCTGCAATGATACCGCGAGACCCACGCTC
ACCGGCTCCAGATTTATCAGCAATAAACCAGCCAGCCGGAAGGGCCGAGCGCAGAAGTGGTCCTGCAACT
TTATCCGCCTCCATCCAGTCTATTAATTGTTGCCGGGAAGCTAGAGTAAGTAGTTCGCCAGTTAATAGTT
TGCGCAACGTTGTTGCCATTGCTACAGGCATCGTGGTGTCACGCTCGTCGTTTGGTATGGCTTCATTCAG
CTCCGGTTCCCAACGATCAAGGCGAGTTACATGATCCCCCATGTTGTGCAAAAAAGCGGTTAGCTCCTTC
GGTCCTCCGATCGTTGTCAGAAGTAAGTTGGCCGCAGTGTTATCACTCATGGTTATGGCAGCACTGCATA
ATTCTCTTACTGTCATGCCATCCGTAAGATGCTTTTCTGTGACTGGTGAGTACTCAACCAAGTCATTCTG
AGAATAGTGTATGCGGCGACCGAGTTGCTCTTGCCCGGCGTCAATACGGGATAATACCGCGCCACATAGC
AGAACTTTAAAAGTGCTCATCATTGGAAAACGTTCTTCGGGGCGAAAACTCTCAAGGATCTTACCGCTGT
TGAGATCCAGTTCGATGTAACCCACTCGTGCACCCAACTGATCTTCAGCATCTTTTACTTTCACCAGCGT
TTCTGGGTGAGCAAAAACAGGAAGGCAAAATGCCGCAAAAAAGGGAATAAGGGCGACACGGAAATGTTGA
ATACTCATACTCTTCCTTTTTCAATATTATTGAAGCATTTATCAGGGTTATTGTCTCATGAGCGGATACA
TATTTGAATGTATTTAGAAAAATAAACAAATAGGGGTTCCGCGCACATTTCCCCGAAAAGTGCCACCTG
